Addgene plasmid #141785: TFORF1029
Purpose: Lentiviral vector for overexpressing transcription factor ORFs with unique 24-bp barcodes. Barcodes facilitate identification of transcription factors in pooled screens.
Depositing lab: Feng Zhang. Depositing organization: Broad Institute. Publication: A transcription factor atlas of directed differentiation. Joung J, Ma S, Tay T, Geiger-Schuller KR, Kirchgatterer PC, Verdine VK, Guo B, Arias-Garcia MA, Allen WE, Singh A, Kuksenko O, Abudayyeh OO, Gootenberg JS, Fu Z, Macrae RK, Buenrostro JD, Regev A, Zhang F. Cell. 2023 Jan 5;186(1):209-229.e26. doi: 10.1016/j.cell.2022.11.026. PubMed 36608654.
Backbone
  Vector backbone: pLX_TRC317
  Backbone manufacturer: Broad Institute Genetic Perturbation Platform
  Backbone size w/o insert (bp): 8264
  Vector type: Mammalian Expression, Lentiviral
  Selectable markers: Puromycin
Growth in bacteria
  Bacterial resistance: Ampicillin, 100 μg/mL
  Growth temperature: 37°C
  Growth strain: NEB Stable
  Copy number: High Copy
Gene/Insert
  Gene/Insert name: RARB
  Species: H. sapiens (human)
  Insert size (bp): 1112
  Entrez Gene: RARB (a.k.a. HAP, MCOPS12, NR1B2, RARbeta, RARbeta1, RRB2)
  Promoter: EF1a
  Cloning method: Unknown
  Sequencing primers: 5′ GGGTGGAGACTGAAGTTAGGCCAG; 3′ CACATAGCGTAAAAGGAGCAACATAG
Terms and licenses: Academic/Nonprofit Terms; Industry Terms: Not Available to Industry
Depositor comments: NM_016152,NM_001290276,NM_001290217,ENST00000437042,ENST00000458646 . The transcription factor ORF portion of this plasmid was synthesized by Genewiz. Please test multiple small colonies in case of plasmid recombination. To make this collection available in a timely manner, a portion of this collection was not fully sequenced by Addgene. If an Addgene verified full plasmid sequence is not available, please contact us prior to placing an order to request the full sequence.
How to cite: TFORF1029 was a gift from Feng Zhang (Addgene plasmid # 141785 ; http://n2t.net/addgene:141785 ; RRID:Addgene_141785)
