[The description below was written by a language model from this plasmid's Addgene catalogue record and pLannotate feature annotations shown in this document.]
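Description:
TFORF1029 is a lentiviral mammalian expression plasmid built on the pLX_TRC317 backbone, one member of a barcoded library of human transcription factor open reading frames. It carries the human RARB coding sequence (retinoic acid receptor beta, a ligand-responsive nuclear receptor that binds retinoic acid response elements as a heterodimer with RXR) under the strong constitutive EF-1α promoter. The catalogue lists an insert of about 1.1 kb, and the annotation tool scores the ORF as a fragment relative to the reference protein, which may reflect the particular isoform chosen, since several transcript accessions are listed. According to the record, each library member also carries a unique 24-bp barcode, which is not separately annotated in the feature table. A WPRE follows the ORF to enhance transcript stability and expression.

The viral framework is a self-inactivating HIV-1 design: an RSV promoter drives a truncated 5' LTR, followed by the Ψ packaging signal with partial gag sequence, the RRE for Rev-dependent nuclear export, a cPPT/CTS, and a ΔU3 3' LTR. Within the proviral region, upstream of the EF-1α cassette, SV40 early promoter sequences drive a puromycin N-acetyltransferase gene for selecting transduced cells. In bacteria the plasmid is maintained by a high-copy ColE1/pUC-type origin with ampicillin resistance; an f1 ori and lac/T7/T3 remnants are backbone leftovers. The depositor notes a risk of recombination during propagation, as is common for LTR-containing plasmids. The construct is intended for RARB overexpression, either individually or in pooled screens of directed cell differentiation in which the barcode identifies the transcription factor delivered to each cell.
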