Features (pLannotate 1.2.2; 31 found; start..end, strand, type, name):
      1..1179    +  promoter       EF-1α promoter: strong constitutive promoter for human elongation factor EF-1α
   1175..2203    +  CDS            RARB (fragment): RARB_HUMAN - Also known as HAP, NR1B2. Experimental evidence at protein level: Swiss-Prot protein existence level 1. Receptor for retinoic acid. Retinoic acid receptors bind as heterodimers to their target response elements in response to their ligands, all-trans or 9-cis retinoic acid, and regulate gene expression in various biological processes. The RXR/RAR heterodimers bind to the retinoic acid response elements (RARE) composed of tandem 5'-AGGTCA-3' sites known as DR1-DR5. In the absence or presence of hormone ligand, acts mainly as an activator of gene expression due to weak binding to co
   2219..2272    +  promoter       U6 promoter (fragment): RNA polymerase III promoter for human U6 snRNA
   2314..2902    +  misc_feature   WPRE: woodchuck hepatitis virus posttranscriptional regulatory element
   2953..2972    +  misc_feature   cPPT/CTS (fragment): central polypurine tract and central termination sequence of HIV-1
   2974..3207    +  LTR            3' LTR (ΔU3): self-inactivating 3' long terminal repeat (LTR) from HIV-1
   3285..3406    +  polyA_signal   SV40 poly(A) signal: SV40 polyadenylation signal
   3446..3581    +  rep_origin     SV40 ori: SV40 origin of replication
   3602..3620    -  promoter       T7 promoter: promoter for bacteriophage T7 RNA polymerase
   3628..3783    +  CDS            lacZα (fragment): LacZα fragment of β-galactosidase; lacZ fragment
   3788..4216    +  rep_origin     f1 ori (sequence partly withheld): f1 bacteriophage origin of replication; arrow indicates direction of (+) strand synthesis
   4269..4373    +  promoter       AmpR promoter: bla
   4374..5234    +  CDS            AmpR: β-lactamase; bla; confers resistance to ampicillin, carbenicillin, and related antibiotics
   5405..5993    +  rep_origin     ori: high-copy-number ColE1/pMB1/pBR322/pUC origin of replication
   6176..6268    +  CDS            lacI (fragment): lac repressor; lacI; The lac repressor binds to the lac operator to inhibit transcription in E. coli. This inhibition can be relieved by adding lactose or isopropyl-β-D-thiogalactopyranoside (IPTG).
   6281..6302    +  protein_bind   CAP binding site: CAP binding activates transcription in the presence of cAMP. E. coli catabolite activator protein
   6317..6347    +  promoter       lac promoter: promoter for the E. coli lac operon
   6355..6371    +  protein_bind   lac operator: The lac repressor binds to the lac operator to inhibit transcription in E. coli. This inhibition can be relieved by adding lactose or isopropyl-β-D-thiogalactopyranoside (IPTG). lac repressor encoded by lacI
   6416..6434    +  promoter       T3 promoter: promoter for bacteriophage T3 RNA polymerase
   6462..6688    +  promoter       RSV promoter: Rous sarcoma virus enhancer/promoter
   6689..6869    +  LTR            5' LTR (truncated): truncated 5' long terminal repeat (LTR) from HIV-1
   6916..7041    +  misc_feature   HIV-1 Ψ: packaging signal of human immunodeficiency virus type 1
   7025..7388    +  CDS            HIV-1 gag (fragment): gag protein from human immunodeficiency virus 1; gag
   7534..7767    +  misc_feature   RRE: The Rev response element (RRE) of HIV-1 allows for Rev-dependent mRNA export from the nucleus to the cytoplasm.
   8144..8170    +  CDS            Rev (fragment): human immunodeficiency virus 1 (HIV-1) Rev protein; rev; enhances nuclear export of unspliced and incompletely spliced viral mRNAs
   8177..8200    +  promoter       SV40 promoter (fragment): SV40 early promoter
   8201..8272    +  promoter       SV40 promoter (fragment): SV40 enhancer and early promoter
   8296..8431    +  rep_origin     SV40 ori: SV40 origin of replication
   8477..9073    +  CDS            PuroR (fragment): puromycin N-acetyltransferase; pac from Streptomyces; confers resistance to puromycin
   9122..9239    +  misc_feature   cPPT/CTS: central polypurine tract and central termination sequence of HIV-1
   9304..9370    +  CDS            small t antigen (fragment): SV40 (simian virus 40) small t antigen
>Addgene plasmid #141785 | TFORF1029 | addgene full sequence | sequence record 404048 | Addgene NGS Result
GGCTCCGGTGCCCGTCAGTGGGCAGAGCGCACATCGCCCACAGTCCCCGAGAAGTTGGGGGGAGGGGTCG
GCAATTGAACCGGTGCCTAGAGAAGGTGGCGCGGGGTAAACTGGGAAAGTGATGTCGTGTACTGGCTCCG
CCTTTTTCCCGAGGGTGGGGGAGAACCGTATATAAGTGCAGTAGTCGCCGTGAACGTTCTTTTTCGCAAC
GGGTTTGCCGCCAGAACACAGGTAAGTGCCGTGTGTGGTTCCCGCGGGCCTGGCCTCTTTACGGGTTATG
GCCCTTGCGTGCCTTGAATTACTTCCACCTGGCTGCAGTACGTGATTCTTGATCCCGAGCTTCGGGTTGG
AAGTGGGTGGGAGAGTTCGAGGCCTTGCGCTTAAGGAGCCCCTTCGCCTCGTGCTTGAGTTGAGGCCTGG
CCTGGGCGCTGGGGCCGCCGCGTGCGAATCTGGTGGCACCTTCGCGCCTGTCTCGCTGCTTTCGATAAGT
CTCTAGCCATTTAAAATTTTTGATGACCTGCTGCGACGCTTTTTTTCTGGCAAGATAGTCTTGTAAATGC
GGGCCAAGATCTGCACACTGGTATTTCGGTTTTTGGGGCCGCGGGCGGCGACGGGGCCCGTGCGTCCCAG
CGCACATGTTCGGCGAGGCGGGGCCTGCGAGCGCGGCCACCGAGAATCGGACGGGGGTAGTCTCAAGCTG
GCCGGCCTGCTCTGGTGCCTGGCCTCGCGCCGCCGTGTATCGCCCCGCCCTGGGCGGCAAGGCTGGCCCG
GTCGGCACCAGTTGCGTGAGCGGAAAGATGGCCGCTTCCCGGCCCTGCTGCAGGGAGCTCAAAATGGAGG
ACGCGGCGCTCGGGAGAGCGGGCGGGTGAGTCACCCACACAAAGGAAAAGGGCCTTTCCGTCCTCAGCCG
TCGCTTCATGTGACTCCACGGAGTACCGGGCGCCGTCCAGGCACCTCGATTAGTTCTCGAGCTTTTGGAG
TACGTCGTCTTTAGGTTGGGGGGAGGGGTTTTATGCGATGGAGTTTCCCCACACTGAGTGGGTGGAGACT
GAAGTTAGGCCAGCTTGGCACTTGATGTAATTCTCCTTGGAATTTGCCCTTTTTGAGTTTGGATCTTGGT
TCATTCTCAAGCCTCAGACAGTGGTTCAAAGTTTTTTTCTTCCATTTCAGGTGTCGTGAGGCTAGCACCG
CCACCATGATTTACACTTGTCACCGAGATAAGAACTGTGTTATTAATAAAGTCACCAGGAATCGATGCCA
ATACTGTCGACTCCAGAAGTGCTTTGAAGTGGGAATGTCCAAAGAATCTGTCAGGAATGACAGGAACAAG
AAAAAGAAGGAGACTTCGAAGCAAGAATGCACAGAGAGCTATGAAATGACAGCTGAGTTGGACGATCTCA
CAGAGAAGATCCGAAAAGCTCACCAGGAAACTTTCCCTTCACTCTGCCAGCTGGGTAAATACACCACGAA
TTCCAGTGCTGACCATCGAGTCCGACTGGACCTGGGCCTCTGGGACAAATTCAGTGAACTGGCCACCAAG
TGCATTATTAAGATCGTGGAGTTTGCTAAACGTCTGCCTGGTTTCACTGGCTTGACCATCGCAGACCAAA
TTACCCTGCTGAAGGCCGCCTGCCTGGACATCCTGATTCTTAGAATTTGCACCAGGTATACCCCAGAACA
AGACACCATGACTTTCTCAGACGGCCTTACCCTAAATCGAACTCAGATGCACAATGCTGGATTTGGTCCT
CTGACTGACCTTGTGTTCACCTTTGCCAACCAGCTCCTGCCTTTGGAAATGGATGACACAGAAACAGGCC
TTCTCAGTGCCATCTGCTTAATCTGTGGAGACCGCCAGGACCTTGAGGAACCGACAAAAGTAGATAAGCT
ACAAGAACCATTGCTGGAAGCACTAAAAATTTATATCAGAAAAAGACGACCCAGCAAGCCTCACATGTTT
CCAAAGATCTTAATGAAAATCACAGATCTCCGTAGCATCAGTGCTAAAGGTGCAGAGCGTGTAATTACCT
TGAAAATGGAAATTCCTGGATCAATGCCACCTCTCATTCAAGAAATGCTGGAGAATTCTGAAGGACATGA
ACCCTTGACCCCAAGTTCAAGTGGGAACACAGCAGAGCACAGTCCTAGCATCTCACCCAGCTCAGTGGAA
AACAGTGGGGTCAGTCAGTCACCACTCGTGCAATAGTAATGAACTAGTCCGTAACTTGAAAGTATTTCGA
TTTCTTGGCTTTATATATCTTGTGGAAAGGACGAATACATACCGATCTGTTGTCCCGAACGCGTTAAGTC
GACAATCAACCTCTGGATTACAAAATTTGTGAAAGATTGACTGGTATTCTTAACTATGTTGCTCCTTTTA
CGCTATGTGGATACGCTGCTTTAATGCCTTTGTATCATGCTATTGCTTCCCGTATGGCTTTCATTTTCTC
CTCCTTGTATAAATCCTGGTTGCTGTCTCTTTATGAGGAGTTGTGGCCCGTTGTCAGGCAACGTGGCGTG
GTGTGCACTGTGTTTGCTGACGCAACCCCCACTGGTTGGGGCATTGCCACCACCTGTCAGCTCCTTTCCG
GGACTTTCGCTTTCCCCCTCCCTATTGCCACGGCGGAACTCATCGCCGCCTGCCTTGCCCGCTGCTGGAC
AGGGGCTCGGCTGTTGGGCACTGACAATTCCGTGGTGTTGTCGGGGAAATCATCGTCCTTTCCTTGGCTG
CTCGCCTGTGTTGCCACCTGGATTCTGCGCGGGACGTCCTTCTGCTACGTCCCTTCGGCCCTCAATCCAG
CGGACCTTCCTTCCCGCGGCCTGCTGCCGGCTCTGCGGCCTCTTCCGCGTCTTCGCCTTCGCCCTCAGAC
GAGTCGGATCTCCCTTTGGGCCGCCTCCCCGCGTCGACTTTAAGACCAATGACTTACAAGGCAGCTGTAG
ATCTTAGCCACTTTTTAAAAGAAAAGGGGGGACTGGAAGGGCTAATTCACTCCCAACGAAGACAAGATCT
GCTTTTTGCTTGTACTGGGTCTCTCTGGTTAGACCAGATCTGAGCCTGGGAGCTCTCTGGCTAACTAGGG
AACCCACTGCTTAAGCCTCAATAAAGCTTGCCTTGAGTGCTTCAAGTAGTGTGTGCCCGTCTGTTGTGTG
ACTCTGGTAACTAGAGATCCCTCAGACCCTTTTAGTCAGTGTGGAAAATCTCTAGCAGTACGTATAGTAG
TTCATGTCATCTTATTATTCAGTATTTATAACTTGCAAAGAAATGAATATCAGAGAGTGAGAGGAACTTG
TTTATTGCAGCTTATAATGGTTACAAATAAAGCAATAGCATCACAAATTTCACAAATAAAGCATTTTTTT
CACTGCATTCTAGTTGTGGTTTGTCCAAACTCATCAATGTATCTTATCATGTCTGGCTCTAGCTATCCCG
CCCCTAACTCCGCCCATCCCGCCCCTAACTCCGCCCAGTTCCGCCCATTCTCCGCCCCATGGCTGACTAA
TTTTTTTTATTTATGCAGAGGCCGAGGCCGCCTCGGCCTCTGAGCTATTCCAGAAGTAGTGAGGAGGCTT
TTTTGGAGGCCTAGGGACGTACCCAATTCGCCCTATAGTGAGTCGTATTACGCGCGCTCACTGGCCGTCG
TTTTACAACGTCGTGACTGGGAAAACCCTGGCGTTACCCAACTTAATCGCCTTGCAGCACATCCCCCTTT
CGCCAGCTGGCGTAATAGCGAAGAGGCCCGCACCGATCGCCCTTCCCAACAGTTGCGCAGCCTGAATGGC
GAATGGG
[124 nt withheld, positions 3788-3911]
C
[91 nt withheld, positions 3913-4003]
A
[49 nt withheld, positions 4005-4053]
CCTTTGACGTTGGAGTCCACGTTCTTT
[37 nt withheld, positions 4081-4117]
ACCCTATCTCGGTCTATTCTTTTGATTTATAAGGGATTTTGCCGATTTCGGCCTATTGGTTAAAAAATGA
GCTGATTTAACAAAAATTTAACGCGAATTTTAACAAAATATTAACGCTTACAATTTAGGTGGCACTTTTC
GGGGAAATGTGCGCGGAACCCCTATTTGTTTATTTTTCTAAATACATTCAAATATGTATCCGCTCATGAG
ACAATAACCCTGATAAATGCTTCAATAATATTGAAAAAGGAAGAGTATGAGTATTCAACATTTCCGTGTC
GCCCTTATTCCCTTTTTTGCGGCATTTTGCCTTCCTGTTTTTGCTCACCCAGAAACGCTGGTGAAAGTAA
AAGATGCTGAAGATCAGTTGGGTGCACGAGTGGGTTACATCGAACTGGATCTCAACAGCGGTAAGATCCT
TGAGAGTTTTCGCCCCGAAGAACGTTTTCCAATGATGAGCACTTTTAAAGTTCTGCTATGTGGCGCGGTA
TTATCCCGTATTGACGCCGGGCAAGAGCAACTCGGTCGCCGCATACACTATTCTCAGAATGACTTGGTTG
AGTACTCACCAGTCACAGAAAAGCATCTTACGGATGGCATGACAGTAAGAGAATTATGCAGTGCTGCCAT
AACCATGAGTGATAACACTGCGGCCAACTTACTTCTGACAACGATCGGAGGACCGAAGGAGCTAACCGCT
TTTTTGCACAACATGGGGGATCATGTAACTCGCCTTGATCGTTGGGAACCGGAGCTGAATGAAGCCATAC
CAAACGACGAGCGTGACACCACGATGCCTGTAGCAATGGCAACAACGTTGCGCAAACTATTAACTGGCGA
ACTACTTACTCTAGCTTCCCGGCAACAATTAATAGACTGGATGGAGGCGGATAAAGTTGCAGGACCACTT
CTGCGCTCGGCCCTTCCGGCTGGCTGGTTTATTGCTGATAAATCTGGAGCCGGTGAGCGTGGGTCTCGCG
GTATCATTGCAGCACTGGGGCCAGATGGTAAGCCCTCCCGTATCGTAGTTATCTACACGACGGGGAGTCA
GGCAACTATGGATGAACGAAATAGACAGATCGCTGAGATAGGTGCCTCACTGATTAAGCATTGGTAACTG
TCAGACCAAGTTTACTCATATATACTTTAGATTGATTTAAAACTTCATTTTTAATTTAAAAGGATCTAGG
TGAAGATCCTTTTTGATAATCTCATGACCAAAATCCCTTAACGTGAGTTTTCGTTCCACTGAGCGTCAGA
CCCCGTAGAAAAGATCAAAGGATCTTCTTGAGATCCTTTTTTTCTGCGCGTAATCTGCTGCTTGCAAACA
AAAAAACCACCGCTACCAGCGGTGGTTTGTTTGCCGGATCAAGAGCTACCAACTCTTTTTCCGAAGGTAA
CTGGCTTCAGCAGAGCGCAGATACCAAATACTGTTCTTCTAGTGTAGCCGTAGTTAGGCCACCACTTCAA
GAACTCTGTAGCACCGCCTACATACCTCGCTCTGCTAATCCTGTTACCAGTGGCTGCTGCCAGTGGCGAT
AAGTCGTGTCTTACCGGGTTGGACTCAAGACGATAGTTACCGGATAAGGCGCAGCGGTCGGGCTGAACGG
GGGGTTCGTGCACACAGCCCAGCTTGGAGCGAACGACCTACACCGAACTGAGATACCTACAGCGTGAGCT
ATGAGAAAGCGCCACGCTTCCCGAAGGGAGAAAGGCGGACAGGTATCCGGTAAGCGGCAGGGTCGGAACA
GGAGAGCGCACGAGGGAGCTTCCAGGGGGAAACGCCTGGTATCTTTATAGTCCTGTCGGGTTTCGCCACC
TCTGACTTGAGCGTCGATTTTTGTGATGCTCGTCAGGGGGGCGGAGCCTATGGAAAAACGCCAGCAACGC
GGCCTTTTTACGGTTCCTGGCCTTTTGCTGGCCTTTTGCTCACATGTTCTTTCCTGCGTTATCCCCTGAT
TCTGTGGATAACCGTATTACCGCCTTTGAGTGAGCTGATACCGCTCGCCGCAGCCGAACGACCGAGCGCA
GCGAGTCAGTGAGCGAGGAAGCGGAAGAGCGCCCAATACGCAAACCGCCTCTCCCCGCGCGTTGGCCGAT
TCATTAATGCAGCTGGCACGACAGGTTTCCCGACTGGAAAGCGGGCAGTGAGCGCAACGCAATTAATGTG
AGTTAGCTCACTCATTAGGCACCCCAGGCTTTACACTTTATGCTTCCGGCTCGTATGTTGTGTGGAATTG
TGAGCGGATAACAATTTCACACAGGAAACAGCTATGACCATGATTACGCCAAGCGCGCAATTAACCCTCA
CTAAAGGGAACAAAAGCTGGAGCTGCAAGCTTAATGTAGTCTTATGCAATACTCTTGTAGTCTTGCAACA
TGGTAACGATGAGTTAGCAACATGCCTTACAAGGAGAGAAAAAGCACCGTGCATGCCGATTGGTGGAAGT
AAGGTGGTACGATCGTGCCTTATTAGGAAGGCAACAGACGGGTCTGACATGGATTGGACGAACCACTGAA
TTGCCGCATTGCAGAGATATTGTATTTAAGTGCCTAGCTCGATACATAAACGGGTCTCTCTGGTTAGACC
AGATCTGAGCCTGGGAGCTCTCTGGCTAACTAGGGAACCCACTGCTTAAGCCTCAATAAAGCTTGCCTTG
AGTGCTTCAAGTAGTGTGTGCCCGTCTGTTGTGTGACTCTGGTAACTAGAGATCCCTCAGACCCTTTTAG
TCAGTGTGGAAAATCTCTAGCAGTGGCGCCCGAACAGGGACTTGAAAGCGAAAGGGAAACCAGAGGAGCT
CTCTCGACGCAGGACTCGGCTTGCTGAAGCGCGCACGGCAAGAGGCGAGGGGCGGCGACTGGTGAGTACG
CCAAAAATTTTGACTAGCGGAGGCTAGAAGGAGAGAGATGGGTGCGAGAGCGTCAGTATTAAGCGGGGGA
GAATTAGATCGCGATGGGAAAAAATTCGGTTAAGGCCAGGGGGAAAGAAAAAATATAAATTAAAACATAT
AGTATGGGCAAGCAGGGAGCTAGAACGATTCGCAGTTAATCCTGGCCTGTTAGAAACATCAGAAGGCTGT
AGACAAATACTGGGACAGCTACAACCATCCCTTCAGACAGGATCAGAAGAACTTAGATCATTATATAATA
CAGTAGCAACCCTCTATTGTGTGCATCAAAGGATAGAGATAAAAGACACCAAGGAAGCTTTAGACAAGAT
AGAGGAAGAGCAAAACAAAAGTAAGACCACCGCACAGCAAGCGGCCGCTGATCTTCAGACCTGGAGGAGG
AGATATGAGGGACAATTGGAGAAGTGAATTATATAAATATAAAGTAGTAAAAATTGAACCATTAGGAGTA
GCACCCACCAAGGCAAAGAGAAGAGTGGTGCAGAGAGAAAAAAGAGCAGTGGGAATAGGAGCTTTGTTCC
TTGGGTTCTTGGGAGCAGCAGGAAGCACTATGGGCGCAGCGTCAATGACGCTGACGGTACAGGCCAGACA
ATTATTGTCTGGTATAGTGCAGCAGCAGAACAATTTGCTGAGGGCTATTGAGGCGCAACAGCATCTGTTG
CAACTCACAGTCTGGGGCATCAAGCAGCTCCAGGCAAGAATCCTGGCTGTGGAAAGATACCTAAAGGATC
AACAGCTCCTGGGGATTTGGGGTTGCTCTGGAAAACTCATTTGCACCACTGCTGTGCCTTGGAATGCTAG
TTGGAGTAATAAATCTCTGGAACAGATTTGGAATCACACGACCTGGATGGAGTGGGACAGAGAAATTAAC
AATTACACAAGCTTAATACACTCCTTAATTGAAGAATCGCAAAACCAGCAAGAAAAGAATGAACAAGAAT
TATTGGAATTAGATAAATGGGCAAGTTTGTGGAATTGGTTTAACATAACAAATTGGCTGTGGTATATAAA
ATTATTCATAATGATAGTAGGAGGCTTGGTAGGTTTAAGAATAGTTTTTGCTGTACTTTCTATAGTGAAT
AGAGTTAGGCAGGGATATTCACCATTATCGTTTCAGACCCACCTCCCAACCCCGAGGGGACCCATGCATT
GCATCTCAATTAGTCAGCAACCAGGTGTGGAAAGTCCCCAGGCTCCCCAGCAGGCAGAAGTATGCAAAGC
ATGCGTCTCAATTAGTCAGCAACCATAGTCCCGCCCCTAACTCCGCCCATCCCGCCCCTAACTCCGCCCA
GTTCCGCCCATTCTCCGCCCCATGGCTGACTAATTTTTTTTATTTATGCAGAGGCCGAGGCCGCCTCGGC
CTCTGAGCTATTCCAGAAGTAGTGAGGAGGCTTTTTTGGAGGCCTAGGCTTTTGCAAAAAGCTTTCTAGA
GGTACCACCGGAGCTTACCATGACCGAGTACAAGCCCACGGTGCGCCTCGCCACCCGCGACGACGTCCCC
AGGGCCGTACGCACCCTCGCCGCCGCGTTCGCCGACTACCCCGCCACGCGCCACACCGTCGATCCGGACC
GCCACATCGAGCGGGTCACCGAGCTGCAAGAACTCTTCCTCACGCGCGTCGGGCTCGACATCGGCAAGGT
GTGGGTCGCGGACGACGGCGCCGCCGTGGCGGTCTGGACCACGCCGGAGAGCGTCGAAGCGGGGGCGGTG
TTCGCCGAGATCGGCCCGCGCATGGCCGAGTTGAGCGGTTCCCGGCTGGCCGCGCAGCAACAGATGGAAG
GCCTCCTGGCGCCGCACCGGCCCAAGGAGCCCGCGTGGTTCCTGGCCACCGTCGGCGTCTCGCCCGACCA
CCAGGGCAAGGGTCTGGGCAGCGCCGTCGTGCTCCCCGGAGTGGAGGCGGCCGAGCGCGCCGGGGTGCCC
GCCTTCCTGGAGACCTCCGCGCCCCGCAACCTCCCCTTCTACGAGCGGCTCGGCTTCACCGTCACCGCCG
ACGTCGAGGTGCCCGAAGGACCGCGCACCTGGTGCATGACCCGCAAGCCCGGTGCCAGTTAACGAATTCT
AGATCTTGAGACAAATGGCAGTATTCATCCACAATTTTAAAAGAAAAGGGGGGATTGGGGGGTACAGTGC
AGGGGAAAGAATAGTAGACATAATAGCAACAGACATACAAACTAAAGAATTACAAAAACAAATTACAAAA
ATTCAAAATTTTCGGGTTTATTACAGGGACAGCAGAGATCCACTTTGGCGCCGGCTCGAGGCCTGCAGGT
GCAAAGATGGATAAAGTTTTAAACAGAGAGGAATCTTTGCAGCTAATGGACCTTCTAGGTCTTGAAAGGA
GTGGGAATT
