>Addgene plasmid #141785 | TFORF1029 | depositor partial sequence | sequence record 277492 | Insert
ACCGCCACCATGATTTACACTTGTCACCGAGATAAGAACTGTGTTATTAATAAAGTCACCAGGAATCGAT
GCCAATACTGTCGACTCCAGAAGTGCTTTGAAGTGGGAATGTCCAAAGAATCTGTCAGGAATGACAGGAA
CAAGAAAAAGAAGGAGACTTCGAAGCAAGAATGCACAGAGAGCTATGAAATGACAGCTGAGTTGGACGAT
CTCACAGAGAAGATCCGAAAAGCTCACCAGGAAACTTTCCCTTCACTCTGCCAGCTGGGTAAATACACCA
CGAATTCCAGTGCTGACCATCGAGTCCGACTGGACCTGGGCCTCTGGGACAAATTCAGTGAACTGGCCAC
CAAGTGCATTATTAAGATCGTGGAGTTTGCTAAACGTCTGCCTGGTTTCACTGGCTTGACCATCGCAGAC
CAAATTACCCTGCTGAAGGCCGCCTGCCTGGACATCCTGATTCTTAGAATTTGCACCAGGTATACCCCAG
AACAAGACACCATGACTTTCTCAGACGGCCTTACCCTAAATCGAACTCAGATGCACAATGCTGGATTTGG
TCCTCTGACTGACCTTGTGTTCACCTTTGCCAACCAGCTCCTGCCTTTGGAAATGGATGACACAGAAACA
GGCCTTCTCAGTGCCATCTGCTTAATCTGTGGAGACCGCCAGGACCTTGAGGAACCGACAAAAGTAGATA
AGCTACAAGAACCATTGCTGGAAGCACTAAAAATTTATATCAGAAAAAGACGACCCAGCAAGCCTCACAT
GTTTCCAAAGATCTTAATGAAAATCACAGATCTCCGTAGCATCAGTGCTAAAGGTGCAGAGCGTGTAATT
ACCTTGAAAATGGAAATTCCTGGATCAATGCCACCTCTCATTCAAGAAATGCTGGAGAATTCTGAAGGAC
ATGAACCCTTGACCCCAAGTTCAAGTGGGAACACAGCAGAGCACAGTCCTAGCATCTCACCCAGCTCAGT
GGAAAACAGTGGGGTCAGTCAGTCACCACTCGTGCAATAGTAATGAACTAGTCCGTAACTTGAAAGTATT
TCGATTTCTTGGCTTTATATATCTTGTGGAAAGGACGAATACATACCGATCTGTTGTCCCGA
