>Addgene plasmid #141785 | TFORF1029 | depositor partial sequence | sequence record 277493 | Barcode
ATACATACCGATCTGTTGTCCCGA
